Addgene plasmid #176250: pNOC_hfnCas12a_Nlux_(-HH)crRNA NR1
Purpose: pNOC episomal plasmid harboring the humanized fnCas12a gene sequence tagged with Nlux and crRNA targeting the Nitrate reductase gene of N. oceanica IMET1 with spacer 1 without the hammerhead ribozym
Depositing lab: John van der Oost. Depositing organization: Wageningen University, Department Agrotechnology & Food Sciences. Publication: Comprehensive Genome Engineering Toolbox for Microalgae Nannochloropsis oceanica Based on CRISPR-Cas Systems. Naduthodi MIS, Sudfeld C, Avitzigiannis EK, Trevisan N, van Lith E, Alcaide Sancho J, D'Adamo S, Barbosa M, van der Oost J. ACS Synth Biol. 2021 Dec 17;10(12):3369-3378. doi: 10.1021/acssynbio.1c00329. Epub 2021 Nov 18. PubMed 34793143.
Backbone
  Vector backbone: pUC19
  Vector type: CRISPR, Synthetic Biology ; Expression in microalgae Nannochloropsis oceanica
  Selectable markers: Zeocin
Growth in bacteria
  Bacterial resistance: Ampicillin, 100 μg/mL
  Growth temperature: 37°C
  Growth strain: DH5alpha
  Copy number: High Copy
Gene/Insert
  Gene/Insert name: humanized fnCas12a
  Species: Francisella novicida
Resource information
  A portion of this plasmid was derived from a plasmid made by: The backbone of plasmid was a gift from Eva Farre from Michigan State University. And the Cas12a sequence was obtained from the Addgene plasmid # 69976
Terms and licenses: Academic/Nonprofit Terms; Industry Terms: Not Available to Industry
How to cite: pNOC_hfnCas12a_Nlux_(-HH)crRNA NR1 was a gift from John van der Oost (Addgene plasmid # 176250 ; http://n2t.net/addgene:176250 ; RRID:Addgene_176250)
