[The description below was written by a language model from this plasmid's Addgene catalogue record and pLannotate feature annotations shown in this document.]
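Description:
pNOC_hfnCas12a_Nlux_(-HH)crRNA NR1 is a roughly 12 kb episomal CRISPR plasmid built on a pUC19 backbone for genome editing in the microalga Nannochloropsis oceanica. In E. coli it is maintained at high copy through the ColE1/pUC origin and selected with ampicillin via the bla gene and its native promoter. A Saccharomyces cerevisiae CEN6 centromere fused to an autonomously replicating sequence (CEN/ARS) is also annotated; in the pNOC series this is the element associated with the plasmid being kept as an episome in the alga rather than integrating. The Sh ble gene (BleoR) provides Zeocin selection of algal transformants.

The payload is a humanized coding sequence for Cas12a (Cpf1) from Francisella novicida, followed closely on the same strand by a luciferase sequence matching the catalytic subunit of Oplophorus gracilirostris luciferase. This is the "Nlux" tag, which allows nuclease expression to be monitored by luminescence. The plasmid also carries a crRNA with spacer 1 directed against the nitrate reductase gene of N. oceanica IMET1. The "(-HH)" in the name marks it as the variant lacking the hammerhead ribozyme, an element commonly placed at the 5′ end of a guide transcript so that self-cleavage trims it. This suggests the construct serves as a comparison for how crRNA processing affects editing, although the record does not say so explicitly.

The automated feature table does not annotate the crRNA cassette, or the promoters and terminators driving Cas12a-Nlux, the crRNA or the Zeocin marker, so these regulatory elements are not identified. The plasmid belongs to a CRISPR-Cas genome engineering toolbox for N. oceanica.
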