Features (pLannotate 1.2.2; 8 found; start..end, strand, type, name):
      1..504     +  misc_feature   CEN/ARS: S. cerevisiae CEN6 centromere fused to an autonomously replicating sequence
   2905..6801    +  CDS            cas12a: CS12A_FRATN - Also known as cpf1 From Francisella tularensis subsp. novicida (strain U112).
   6823..7338    +  CDS            LUCI_OPLGR (fragment): Experimental evidence at protein level: Swiss-Prot protein existence level 1. Catalytic subunit of oplophorus-luciferin 2-monooxygenase. Oxidoreductase that converts coelenterazine (the oplophorus luciferin) to coelenteramide under emission of blue light with a maximum at 454 nm. Is also active with bisdeoxycoelenterazine. From Oplophorus gracilirostris (Luminous shrimp).
   8054..8071    +  misc_feature   MCS (fragment): pUC18/19 multiple cloning site
   8979..9353    -  CDS            BleoR: antibiotic-binding protein; Sh ble from Streptoalloteichus hindustanus; confers resistance to bleomycin, phleomycin, and Zeocin™
  10313..10901   -  rep_origin     ori: high-copy-number ColE1/pMB1/pBR322/pUC origin of replication
  11072..11932   -  CDS            AmpR: β-lactamase; bla; confers resistance to ampicillin, carbenicillin, and related antibiotics
  11933..12037   -  promoter       AmpR promoter: bla
>Addgene plasmid #176250 | pNOC_hfnCas12a_Nlux_(-HH)crRNA NR1 | addgene full sequence | sequence record 346579 | Addgene NGS Result
ATCACGTGCTATAAAAATAATTATAATTTAAATTTTTTAATATAAATATATAAATTAAAAATAGAAAGTA
AAAAAAGAAATTAAAGAAAAAATAGTTTTTGTTTTCCGAAGATGTAAAAGACTCTAGGGGGATCGCCAAC
AAATACTACCTTTTATCTTGTACTTCCTGCTCTCAGGTATTAATGCCGAATTGTTTCATCTTGTCTGTGT
AGAAGACCACACACGAAAATCCTGTGATTTTACATTTTACTTATCGTTAATCGAATGTATATCTATTTAA
TCTGCTTTTCTTGTCTAATAAATATATATGTAAAGTACGCTTTTTGTTGAAATTTTTTAAACCTTTGTTT
ATTTTTTTTTCTTCATTCCGTAACTCTTCTACCTTCTTTATTTACTTTCTAAAATCCAAATACAAAACAT
AAAAATAAATAAACACAGAGTAAATTCCCAAATTATTCCATCATTAAAAGATACGAGGCGCGTGTAAGTT
ACAGGCAAGCGATCCGTCTAAGAAACCGGTGCAAAGCTGACGCCCTTTTCGTCGTCGTTGCTGGTGTTAA
AATTGCGCGTTTCTTTTTTTTCCGTCTTTGTCGTCTTTTGACTTTTTTATCTTCTTTTCTGTCTTCTTTT
ATTCTTCTCTTCTTCTTCATCACTCCCTCTTCATTTTTCTTCTTCTTTTTCCTCGTCTATTGTCCTCGGG
CATTACCAGTTGTGCTGCTCACGTGCGCGCAAGCGGTGAAAGGGTGAGAGGATACACGGACAACAATCAT
TGAAAATTACGCTTAAAGCCGGTGCCTGGAAAAGTCCACGCGCAGATGGCCTTTGCTTGCCTTGCTGCTG
CTGCAGCTGCTGCTGCTGTCGCCTGTGATGGTAATGGTTGTTGTTGTGGTCCTGCTTGCTTGCTAGTTTG
CATTGCGTTTGCGGTTGCCTTATGACCGACTCCGTGTGATTGATCCTTAAACATATTTTATCATTGATGT
GGATTGTGTGACGACGGCAAAAAAGAATTACTTTACACATGACTATCACACCTGCTCCCCTCCCTTCTCC
TTTCAATCGGTCAACTTCCCAACCGCTCCTCGAAAATATTTCAGTTGAATCCTCTACTACGTACCCCTTA
CTTAAATTTACTTTCTCTCTCCCCATCAATGCGCCGTTGTTCTGAAGTTGTATTATTGATGGGAGATGAT
TGGCACTGCACCAGACCTGGCCAAAAGCCACCACAGGTGGCCACATACTCTTGCATGGGTATACTCTACC
GAGGCAAAGATTAAAGTGCACGTCCCCTGCCCCTCTCTCTCCCTACTTCCTTCAGTCTCAGTGGTTCCGT
GCCCGTTCAGCACTACATCGCCCTGCCCGCTGTTCCTTCTCAAACAGCCACCCATCCCAACCCACATACA
CAGAAACAACCTTTCCTACACATTTTCCCAAGTCTTCTCTTCACTATTCTACACTAATACACCACCGTGA
TATGCCGGTTATCTAGATGTCCTTTCTCCTTTCTCATCCTTTCTTTCCCATGGTACCCAGGAGTCCCATT
CGCCATGCCGAAGCATGTTGCCCAGCCGGCGCCAGCGAGGAGGCTGGGACCATGCCGGCCCAGGACGCGA
TTGTCGTGGAAGTGGATCTACAACAGTAGAAATTATTTAAAGTTCTTAGACGAAGAGCCAAGGCCTGCTC
TTCATCGATTCTGTGGATGGAGGGAGGGAAGGAGGGGGGGAGTGAGTGAGTCGAGAGAACGACGACTGGG
GCAAAGAGAGGATGACGCCACTGCAACAAAAGACAGGGAAGAATAGAGGCTGTTGGAAAACAGGAACACA
GTGAAGAATAGAGGCTGCAGGGTAACAGGCACATTTATCGCAGAGAGGCGGGCGGCAGGGGCGATACGTA
AAGAGACCCCTAAACTTCTCCGCGTCATCCGTTCACGCTACCTCCTTCCCTCCCTTTACTCCCATTGATC
ACCAAGGCAGCGCCCGCAGCCACCAGCAGCCACCGTCCTCAGTGTCACAGCTAGACGCGTCCCCATCAGG
CAGCAGACCACCAGAATATGCGCTTTCGCTTCCCATCATATCCCTCCCTCCTCCCCTTCTATTCCTCATC
ATGCATCATTTCTTTCTCCTTGCTGCATGCCCCTCTTCTTACCTTGGCTAAGATCTACCGGAGGAAGAAG
TCTTCAACGATAGATAAATGCCTGTATCGTGATGGTTGTTTGAATGGTGGAAGTGAGCCAGGTATTGAGA
ACGAGGGGCGCAAGGGTGCGTGGAAGAAGGCAGGGAGAGGCGAGGCGAAGGAGAAGGGCATGTGGTGGGA
ACGAAGCCTCCACACCACAGCCACCCATGCTTTTCTCTGTTCGAGTTCCCGGGTTCTACTCTCACACACT
ACACGTGCACAGAAAACATTCACGCACAACAGAGATACAGAGGGATCCGTCGAGATGGTCTACACGTCCT
AATGTCCCCTGCTTTCGAAGCCCAGAGCCATCGCTTTCTGTTTTTATCCATTCGCAACACATCCTGTTCT
CGCGACCTCTCCTCTTCCTGGCCACCATCGCTTCTCCGTGCCATGCCCTGTACATCCTTCCCTCCCTCGT
TGTCTACCACACTAATCATGCGCTCTGCAGCAGACACTCGGCTACTATTTGTGTCGTACGGATTGAGGGG
AGGGAGGGGAAGGGAGGCAAGAAGTAAATCGGTGGTCAACAACAGACGCGGTCTCCCCACCCTCCCTCAT
TCCTTTCCCCTCCTATAATGAGCGAAGAAAGCCATGGACACCGAGTCACCCACTCTCCTAATCCACCACC
ACCAGGGCACTAACGGACTCACGCTCACCAAACTCGGTAACAATATCCACTGCACACAGATACACACGCA
ACCCTCGAGCATGCCCAAGAAAAAGCGGAAGGTGAGCATCTACCAGGAGTTCGTCAACAAGTATTCACTG
AGTAAGACACTGCGGTTCGAGCTGATCCCACAGGGCAAGACACTGGAGAACATCAAGGCCCGAGGCCTGA
TTCTGGACGATGAGAAGCGGGCAAAAGACTATAAGAAAGCCAAGCAGATCATTGATAAATACCACCAGTT
CTTTATCGAGGAAATTCTGAGCTCCGTGTGCATCAGTGAGGATCTGCTGCAGAATTACTCAGACGTGTAC
TTCAAGCTGAAGAAGAGCGACGATGACAACCTGCAGAAGGACTTCAAGTCCGCCAAGGACACCATCAAGA
AACAGATTAGCGAGTACATCAAGGACTCCGAAAAGTTTAAAAATCTGTTCAACCAGAATCTGATCGATGC
TAAGAAAGGCCAGGAGTCCGACCTGATCCTGTGGCTGAAACAGTCTAAGGACAATGGGATTGAACTGTTC
AAGGCTAACTCCGATATCACTGATATTGACGAGGCACTGGAAATCATCAAGAGCTTCAAGGGATGGACCA
CATACTTTAAAGGCTTCCACGAGAACCGCAAGAACGTGTACTCCAGCAACGACATTCCTACCTCCATCAT
CTACCGAATCGTCGATGACAATCTGCCAAAGTTCCTGGAGAACAAGGCCAAATATGAATCTCTGAAGGAC
AAAGCTCCCGAGGCAATTAATTACGAACAGATCAAGAAAGATCTGGCTGAGGAACTGACATTCGATATCG
ACTATAAGACTAGCGAGGTGAACCAGAGGGTCTTTTCCCTGGACGAGGTGTTTGAAATCGCCAATTTCAA
CAATTACCTGAACCAGTCCGGCATTACTAAATTCAATACCATCATTGGCGGGAAGTTTGTGAACGGGGAG
AATACCAAGCGCAAGGGAATTAACGAATACATCAATCTGTATAGCCAGCAGATCAACGACAAAACTCTGA
AGAAATACAAGATGTCTGTGCTGTTCAAACAGATCCTGAGTGATACCGAGTCCAAGTCTTTTGTCATTGA
TAAACTGGAAGATGACTCAGACGTGGTCACTACCATGCAGAGCTTTTATGAGCAGATCGCCGCTTTCAAG
ACAGTGGAGGAAAAATCTATTAAGGAAACTCTGAGTCTGCTGTTCGATGACCTGAAAGCCCAGAAGCTGG
ACCTGAGTAAGATCTACTTCAAAAACGATAAGAGTCTGACAGACCTGTCACAGCAGGTGTTTGATGACTA
TTCCGTGATTGGGACCGCCGTCCTGGAGTACATTACACAGCAGATCGCTCCAAAGAACCTGGATAATCCC
TCTAAGAAAGAGCAGGAACTGATCGCTAAGAAAACCGAGAAGGCAAAATATCTGAGTCTGGAAACAATTA
AGCTGGCACTGGAGGAGTTCAACAAGCACAGGGATATTGACAAACAGTGCCGCTTTGAGGAAATCCTGGC
CAACTTCGCAGCCATCCCCATGATTTTTGATGAGATCGCCCAGAACAAAGACAATCTGGCTCAGATCAGT
ATTAAGTACCAGAACCAGGGCAAGAAAGACCTGCTGCAGGCTTCAGCAGAAGATGACGTGAAAGCCATCA
AGGATCTGCTGGACCAGACCAACAATCTGCTGCACAAGCTGAAAATCTTCCATATTAGTCAGTCAGAGGA
TAAGGCTAATATCCTGGATAAAGACGAACACTTCTACCTGGTGTTCGAGGAATGTTACTTCGAGCTGGCA
AACATTGTCCCCCTGTATAACAAGATTAGGAACTACATCACACAGAAGCCTTACTCTGACGAGAAGTTTA
AACTGAACTTCGAAAATAGTACCCTGGCCAACGGGTGGGATAAGAACAAGGAGCCTGACAACACAGCTAT
CCTGTTCATCAAGGATGACAAGTACTATCTGGGAGTGATGAATAAGAAAAACAATAAGATCTTCGATGAC
AAAGCCATTAAGGAGAACAAAGGGGAAGGATACAAGAAAATCGTGTATAAGCTGCTGCCCGGCGCAAATA
AGATGCTGCCTAAGGTGTTCTTCAGCGCCAAGAGTATCAAATTCTACAACCCATCCGAGGACATCCTGCG
GATTAGAAATCACTCAACACATACTAAGAACGGGAGCCCCCAGAAGGGATATGAGAAATTTGAGTTCAAC
ATCGAGGATTGCAGGAAGTTTATTGACTTCTACAAGCAGAGCATCTCCAAACACCCTGAATGGAAGGATT
TTGGCTTCCGGTTTTCCGACACACAGAGATATAACTCTATCGACGAGTTCTACCGCGAGGTGGAAAATCA
GGGGTATAAGCTGACTTTTGAGAACATTTCTGAAAGTTACATCGACAGCGTGGTCAATCAGGGAAAGCTG
TACCTGTTCCAGATCTATAACAAAGATTTTTCAGCATACAGCAAGGGCAGACCAAACCTGCATACACTGT
ACTGGAAGGCCCTGTTCGATGAGAGGAATCTGCAGGACGTGGTCTATAAACTGAACGGAGAGGCCGAACT
GTTTTACCGGAAGCAGTCTATTCCTAAGAAAATCACTCACCCAGCTAAGGAGGCCATCGCTAACAAGAAC
AAGGACAATCCTAAGAAAGAGAGCGTGTTCGAATACGATCTGATTAAGGACAAGCGGTTCACCGAAGATA
AGTTCTTTTTCCATTGTCCAATCACCATTAACTTCAAGTCAAGCGGCGCTAACAAGTTCAACGACGAGAT
CAATCTGCTGCTGAAGGAAAAAGCAAACGATGTGCACATCCTGAGCATTGACCGAGGAGAGCGGCATCTG
GCCTACTATACCCTGGTGGATGGCAAAGGGAATATCATTAAGCAGGATACATTCAACATCATTGGCAATG
ACCGGATGAAAACCAACTACCACGATAAACTGGCTGCAATCGAGAAGGATAGAGACTCAGCTAGGAAGGA
CTGGAAGAAAATCAACAACATTAAGGAGATGAAGGAAGGCTATCTGAGCCAGGTGGTCCATGAGATTGCA
AAGCTGGTCATCGAATACAATGCCATTGTGGTGTTCGAGGATCTGAACTTCGGCTTTAAGAGGGGGCGCT
TTAAGGTGGAAAAACAGGTCTATCAGAAGCTGGAGAAAATGCTGATCGAAAAGCTGAATTACCTGGTGTT
TAAAGATAACGAGTTCGACAAGACCGGAGGCGTCCTGAGAGCCTACCAGCTGACAGCTCCCTTTGAAACT
TTCAAGAAAATGGGAAAACAGACAGGCATCATCTACTATGTGCCAGCCGGATTCACTTCCAAGATCTGCC
CCGTGACCGGCTTTGTCAACCAGCTGTACCCTAAATATGAGTCAGTGAGCAAGTCCCAGGAATTTTTCAG
CAAGTTCGATAAGATCTGTTATAATCTGGACAAGGGGTACTTCGAGTTTTCCTTCGATTACAAGAACTTC
GGCGACAAGGCCGCTAAGGGGAAATGGACCATTGCCTCCTTCGGATCTCGCCTGATCAACTTTCGAAATT
CCGATAAAAACCACAATTGGGACACTAGGGAGGTGTACCCAACCAAGGAGCTGGAAAAGCTGCTGAAAGA
CTACTCTATCGAGTATGGACATGGCGAATGCATCAAGGCAGCCATCTGTGGCGAGAGTGATAAGAAATTT
TTCGCCAAGCTGACCTCAGTGCTGAATACAATCCTGCAGATGCGGAACTCAAAGACCGGGACAGAACTGG
ACTATCTGATTAGCCCCGTGGCTGATGTCAACGGAAACTTCTTCGACAGCAGACAGGCACCCAAAAATAT
GCCTCAGGATGCAGACGCCAACGGGGCCTACCACATCGGGCTGAAGGGACTGATGCTGCTGGGCCGGATC
AAGAACAATCAGGAGGGGAAGAAGCTGAACCTGGTCATTAAGAACGAGGAATACTTCGAGTTTGTCCAGA
ATAGAAATAACGGGTCCGGCAGCGGGTCCGTTAACATGGTGTTTACTCTCGAGGACTTCGTGGGCGACTG
GCGGCAGACAGCTGGCTATAACCTCGACCAGGTGCTGGAGCAGGGCGGTGTGTCCTCGCTTTTCCAGAAC
CTGGGCGTCTCCGTGACCCCAATCCAGCGCATCGTCCTGAGCGGCGAGAACGGCCTGAAGATCGACATCC
ACGTCATCATTCCCTACGAGGGCCTGAGCGGGGACCAAATGGGCCAGATCGAGAAGATCTTCAAGGTTGT
GTACCCCGTGGACGATCACCACTTCAAGGTGATACTGCACTACGGGACGCTGGTCATCGACGGTGTGACG
CCGAACATGATTGACTACTTCGGCCGTCCTTACGAGGGCATTGCCGTGTTCGACGGCAAGAAGATCACGG
TGACCGGCACCCTGTGGAACGGCAATAAGATCATTGACGAGCGGCTGATCAACCCGGATGGCTCGCTGTT
GTTCCGCGTGACCATCAACGGGGTAACCGGCTGGCGCCTGTGCGAGCGCATCCTGGCCGGATACCCCTAC
GACGTGCCCGACTACGCGTCCATGGTGGCTAGCCCGAAAAAGAAGAGGAAGGTCTGACAATTGGAAAGAT
CCAAGAGAGACGAGTAGAGATTTTTTTTTTGGGATTGATGTTTGTCGTTCTTTGAGTTGTCGTCGAGTTA
CGCCTTTTGTAAGAATGTTCCGCAGGAGAGGAGGAGGATGGGCATGAGTGAGGGTGAGAGGGCTTGCCCG
CTTTTTTTTTTAAAAACGCTGAAGACGTGGTTGTCAAACAAACCCCCCATAGAAACGATTTTGTTACGGT
GCGGTCCAGACGTCACTTGAATGGCTCCGCGGAAAGGCCAGGGAGGGAAGGGGGGAGGGAGGAAACATGA
AACATGTTGAACGGCTCAACAGGGTTTGGGGGACAAGAGAGGTAGCGCCCTGATGGACTGCTCCCTCCCC
TCCTTTCCCTCAATGTCTCATTCATCCATGCTTCCCCCTTCTCTCTCTCCCCTCCGTTCCATCCCCCGCG
GGCGTGGTAGTGGCGTGATGGGATCCACTAAAATGTACGTGTAAGAAAAGCCGGTGAGCTTACGCTTTTG
TGAAAGTGGGAGTACGAGTGTTGTGTGTGTGTGTAGTGGTTTCAGACCCCAGACAGAGGCGAAGCAGAAA
AAGCAGACGATGAAGACGACGAAGAAATGAGCAGTCTATTTTTATCGTGGAAACAGAAGAGGTGATATCG
TCTCCTGCAGGCATGCAAGCTGATCCACTAGAGGCCATGGCGGCCGCGAGGGTGGACTTGAGAGTGTGGA
AGTGAGTGAGGGTAGAAGATAGAGTAAGGATGGCAGACAAGATGACGATAAAGAAGACGTGGAAGAGAGG
GAAATACACGTACAAAGGAAGAAAACAAGAAAAGGAAAAAGAGGAAAAAATAAACGCAGGCGGAATTACT
CACTGTTGAAATGGTCTCTCGTCCTGACACGGAAGTTGTACGAACAACACGCATGCACACAACGTACTCT
TCTTCTGTGTTCTAAATAAAGACTATTTGCTAAGGGAGGGTAGTGGCGATGGTGGCGTACAGTGACTTAA
TGGGGAGGAGCAAATCAATGATGCCTTTTTTGGCATTTTTCTATTGTCTATCTGCGGTACTACAATTCGT
TGTTATACAGTCACGGATGGAAGGAAGAAGCAGCAGTAGAGTAGGGGATAAACCAATGAGATAAGGGAGC
TGATGTAACGAGACCAGGACGCCTGAAATTAAAGATAGAAAAACCACAAGTAGAGCCAGGAGCGATGACC
ATCTTCCATTTCGTTTCTTCACAACAGTGCTTTTGCTTTCTTCGCTTCTACTCTCTCCTTACTGGCTACC
ATGACATTGTTCACTTCTTTCATTTCTCCTTCCCTCTCTCACACACATCCCACCCCTTCGATTTCCTTCT
GCCCTTCTTCCCTCGGGGTCTAGTCTTATTTTGATTGAACCGATGCGTGAATTGGATCGAGTGACTTGTA
TGACGGGCACACACACACATGACGACGACAGGTGAGGACTTGAAGGACCTAAGGCATGACACCTAAAAGG
AAGGAAGGCCGAAAGACGACGGCAGAAGTGGGGATCTCTGAAACCAGATCCCTTCTCCTCTTCACTCCCT
CCTCCTGATCCCTGGCCATCAGTCCTGCTCCTCGGCCACGAAGTGCACGCAGTTGCCGGCCGGGTCGCGC
AGGGCGAACTCCCGCCCCCACGGCTGCTCGCCGATCTCGGTCATGGCCGGCCCGGAGGCGTCCCGGAAGT
TCGTGGACACGACCTCCGACCACTCGGCGTACAGCTCGTCCAGGCCGCGCACCCACACCCAGGCCAGGGT
GTTGTCCGGCACCACCTGGTCCTGGACCGCGCTGATGAACAGGGTCACGTCGTCCCGGACCACACCGGCG
AAGTCGTCCTCCACGAAGTCCCGGGAGAACCCGAGCCGGTCGGTCCAGAACTCGACCGCTCCGGCGACGT
CGCGCGCGGTGAGCACCGGAACGGCACTGGTCAACTTGGCCATCTGCTCGGAGGGGAGGATGAAGGGAAG
GAGGGAGGGGGGAGGGGCATTTATGACAATTAGAACTTCAGAGGTCTACTCCTTGTGTGTAACGAGGTGA
ACGACGGGTGAAAGTGTTCGCCTGACAGGACTGGTCGAAGATCGGGGGGAGGGGGCTACCTCTATCTCTG
AGGGCATCTTTCTGATAAGGTGCCTTCAACCGCAACCCCGAAAACCCCTGCCCCCCACCACACCATGGAC
ACATGCACGCACGACAAATAGACAGAGCGATGCCAACAGGATTGGTTGTATAGTATGGTTCTGGTAAGAT
AGAGGGATTAAATGCCCTGCTCCAGGCCGTGAGGGGCGAACTGGCGCGCTTGTGCTTCTCCTTCTGTACT
TAATCTACATCCCTGACCTTGAACTGGATCTTGACAAATATAGATCCGAAAACCCACTGCCGCACGAACT
TACCATAATTTAAAAAGAGGTTTTAGAGGCGAAGAGTGGAGACTTCTGTGTGAGGTTTGTGAAAAGGTAA
GAAGGAGGGGACAGGAGATCATGAATCTATATCTTAATTAAGCACTTCTGCTGTTTTGAATGGGGTTAGA
GCACAAGTGGGATGCCTGGACTTTCAGGGCATGCAAGCACACACTACGACCACAACAGAAGTCAAAAGGG
TGTAGATAGAGTTTGGCCTCTTGTCTGATGGGCATTCACCCGGCAGTATCCTAGTTAAAACAAAGACACA
TGAAGAGATATAAAGATCATCGCGTGTGCCCTCTAGACGGGCGGGCTATAGAGGAAAGGACAAAAGACCG
CCAAACCGACGCAGGATGCGGACAGGTTCAGTGCACCAAGGAGGAGGAAACGCCCAACCACGAGGTCCAA
GGCTGGCAGAGAAATAAACGACCCCGTTTAAACATGTGAGCAAAAGGCCAGCAAAAGGCCAGGAACCGTA
AAAAGGCCGCGTTGCTGGCGTTTTTCCATAGGCTCCGCCCCCCTGACGAGCATCACAAAAATCGACGCTC
AAGTCAGAGGTGGCGAAACCCGACAGGACTATAAAGATACCAGGCGTTTCCCCCTGGAAGCTCCCTCGTG
CGCTCTCCTGTTCCGACCCTGCCGCTTACCGGATACCTGTCCGCCTTTCTCCCTTCGGGAAGCGTGGCGC
TTTCTCATAGCTCACGCTGTAGGTATCTCAGTTCGGTGTAGGTCGTTCGCTCCAAGCTGGGCTGTGTGCA
CGAACCCCCCGTTCAGCCCGACCGCTGCGCCTTATCCGGTAACTATCGTCTTGAGTCCAACCCGGTAAGA
CACGACTTATCGCCACTGGCAGCAGCCACTGGTAACAGGATTAGCAGAGCGAGGTATGTAGGCGGTGCTA
CAGAGTTCTTGAAGTGGTGGCCTAACTACGGCTACACTAGAAGAACAGTATTTGGTATCTGCGCTCTGCT
GAAGCCAGTTACCTTCGGAAAAAGAGTTGGTAGCTCTTGATCCGGCAAACAAACCACCGCTGGTAGCGGT
GGTTTTTTTGTTTGCAAGCAGCAGATTACGCGCAGAAAAAAAGGATCTCAAGAAGATCCTTTGATCTTTT
CTACGGGGTCTGACGCTCAGTGGAACGAAAACTCACGTTAAGGGATTTTGGTCATGAGATTATCAAAAAG
GATCTTCACCTAGATCCTTTTAAATTAAAAATGAAGTTTTAAATCAATCTAAAGTATATATGAGTAAACT
TGGTCTGACAGTTACCAATGCTTAATCAGTGAGGCACCTATCTCAGCGATCTGTCTATTTCGTTCATCCA
TAGTTGCCTGACTCCCCGTCGTGTAGATAACTACGATACGGGAGGGCTTACCATCTGGCCCCAGTGCTGC
AATGATACCGCGAGACCCACGCTCACCGGCTCCAGATTTATCAGCAATAAACCAGCCAGCCGGAAGGGCC
GAGCGCAGAAGTGGTCCTGCAACTTTATCCGCCTCCATCCAGTCTATTAATTGTTGCCGGGAAGCTAGAG
TAAGTAGTTCGCCAGTTAATAGTTTGCGCAACGTTGTTGCCATTGCTACAGGCATCGTGGTGTCACGCTC
GTCGTTTGGTATGGCTTCATTCAGCTCCGGTTCCCAACGATCAAGGCGAGTTACATGATCCCCCATGTTG
TGCAAAAAAGCGGTTAGCTCCTTCGGTCCTCCGATCGTTGTCAGAAGTAAGTTGGCCGCAGTGTTATCAC
TCATGGTTATGGCAGCACTGCATAATTCTCTTACTGTCATGCCATCCGTAAGATGCTTTTCTGTGACTGG
TGAGTACTCAACCAAGTCATTCTGAGAATAGTGTATGCGGCGACCGAGTTGCTCTTGCCCGGCGTCAATA
CGGGATAATACCGCGCCACATAGCAGAACTTTAAAAGTGCTCATCATTGGAAAACGTTCTTCGGGGCGAA
AACTCTCAAGGATCTTACCGCTGTTGAGATCCAGTTCGATGTAACCCACTCGTGCACCCAACTGATCTTC
AGCATCTTTTACTTTCACCAGCGTTTCTGGGTGAGCAAAAACAGGAAGGCAAAATGCCGCAAAAAAGGGA
ATAAGGGCGACACGGAAATGTTGAATACTCATACTCTTCCTTTTTCAATATTATTGAAGCATTTATCAGG
GTTATTGTCTCATGAGCGGATACATATTTGAATGTATTTAGAAAAATAAACAAATAGGGGTTCCGCGCAC
ATTTCCCCGAAAAGTGCCACCTGGGTCCTTTTC
